>Addgene plasmid #245967 | huCof C39S-mRFP | addgene full sequence | sequence record 490099 | Addgene NGS Result
GCTCATTTTTTAACCAATAGGCCGAAATCGGCAAAATCCCTTATAAATCAAAAGAATAGACCGAGATAGG
GT
[37 nt withheld, positions 73-109]
AAAGAACGTGGACTCCAACGTCAAAGG
[49 nt withheld, positions 137-185]
T
[91 nt withheld, positions 187-277]
G
[124 nt withheld, positions 279-402]
CCATTCGCCATTCAGGATCGAATTAATTCTTAATTAACATCATCAATAATATACCTTATTTTGGATTGAA
GCCAATATGATAATGAGGGGGTGGAGTTTGTGACGTGGCGCGGGGCGTGGGAACGGGGCGGGTGACGTAG
TAGTGTGGCGGAAGTGTGATGTTGCAAGTGTGGCGGAACACATGTAAGCGACGGATGTGGCAAAAGTGAC
GTTTTTGGTGTGCGCCGGTGTACACAGGAAGTGACAATTTTCGCGCGGTTTTAGGCGGATGTTGTAGTAA
ATTTGGGCGTAACCGAGTAAGATTTGGCCATTTTCGCGGGAAAACTGAATAAGAGGAAGTGAAATCTGAA
TAATTTTGTGTTACTCATAGCGCGTAATACTGTAATAGTAATCAATTACGGGGTCATTAGTTCATAGCCC
ATATATGGAGTTCCGCGTTACATAACTTACGGTAAATGGCCCGCCTGGCTGACCGCCCAACGACCCCCGC
CCATTGACGTCAATAATGACGTATGTTCCCATAGTAACGCCAATAGGGACTTTCCATTGACGTCAATGGG
TGGAGTATTTACGGTAAACTGCCCACTTGGCAGTACATCAAGTGTATCATATGCCAAGTACGCCCCCTAT
TGACGTCAATGACGGTAAATGGCCCGCCTGGCATTATGCCCAGTACATGACCTTATGGGACTTTCCTACT
TGGCAGTACATCTACGTATTAGTCATCGCTATTACCATGGTGATGCGGTTTTGGCAGTACATCAATGGGC
GTGGATAGCGGTTTGACTCACGGGGATTTCCAAGTCTCCACCCCATTGACGTCAATGGGAGTTTGTTTTG
GCACCAAAATCAACGGGACTTTCCAAAATGTCGTAACAACTCCGCCCCATTGACGCAAATGGGCGGTAGG
CGTGTACGGTGGGAGGTCTATATAAGCAGAGCTGGTTTAGTGAACCGTCAGATCCGCTAGAGATCTGGTA
CCGTCGACGCGGCCGCTCGAGCCTAAGCTTGATATCGAATTCACCACCATGGCCTCCGGTGTGGCTGTCT
CTGATGGTGTCATCAAGGTGTTCAACGACATGAAGGTGCGTAAGAGCTCAACCCCAGAGGAGGTGAAGAA
GCGCAAGAAGGCGGTGCTCTTCAGCCTGAGTGAGGACAAGAAGAACATCATCCTGGAGGAGGGCAAGGAG
ATCCTGGTGGGCGATGTGGGCCAGACTGTCGACGATCCCTACGCCACCTTTGTCAAGATGCTGCCAGATA
AGGACTGCCGCTATGCCCTCTATGATGCAACCTATGAGACCAAGGAGAGCAAGAAGGAGGATCTGGTGTT
TATCTTCTGGGCCCCCGAGTCTGCGCCCCTTAAGAGCAAAATGATTTATGCCAGCTCCAAGGACGCCATC
AAGAAGAAGCTGACAGGGATCAAGCATGAATTGCAAGCAAACTGCTACGAGGAGGTCAAGGACCGCTGCA
CCCTGGCAGAGAAGCTGGGGGGCAGTGCGGTCATCTCCCTGGAGGGCAAGCCTTTGTTATCCCGGGATCC
GATGGCCTCCTCCGAGGACGTCATCAAGGAGTTCATGCGCTTCAAGGTGCGCATGGAGGGCTCCGTGAAC
GGCCACGAGTTCGAGATCGAGGGCGAGGGCGAGGGCCGCCCCTACGAGGGCACCCAGACCGCCAAGCTGA
AGGTGACCAAGGGCGGCCCCCTGCCCTTCGCCTGGGACATCCTGTCCCCTCAGTTCCAGTACGGCTCCAA
GGCCTACGTGAAGCACCCCGCCGACATCCCCGACTACTTGAAGCTGTCCTTCCCCGAGGGCTTCAAGTGG
GAGCGCGTGATGAACTTCGAGGACGGCGGCGTGGTGACCGTGACCCAGGACTCCTCCCTGCAGGACGGCG
AGTTCATCTACAAGGTGAAGCTGCGCGGCACCAACTTCCCCTCCGACGGCCCCGTAATGCAGAAGAAGAC
CATGGGCTGGGAGGCCTCCACCGAGCGGATGTACCCCGAGGACGGCGCCCTGAAGGGCGAGATCAAGATG
AGGCTGAAGCTGAAGGACGGCGGCCACTACGACGCCGAGGTCAAGACCACCTACATGGCCAAGAAGCCCG
TGCAGCTGCCCGGCGCCTACAAGACCGACATCAAGCTGGACATCACCTCCCACAACGAGGACTACACCAT
CGTGGAACAGTACGAGCGCGCCGAGGGCCGCCACTCCACCGGCGCCTAAGAATTGGCCGCGACTCTAGAT
AACTGATCATAATCAGCCATACCACATTTGTAGAGGTTTTACTTGCTTTAAAAAACCTCCCACACCTCCC
CCTGAACCTGAAACATAAAATGAATGCAATTGTTGTTGTTAACTTGTTTATTGCAGCTTATAATGGTTAC
AAATAAAGCAATAGCATCACAAATTTCACAAATAAAGCATTTTTTTCACTGCATTCTAGTTGTGGTTTGT
CCAAACTCATCAATGTATCTTAACGCGGATCTGGGCGTGGTTAAGGGTGGGAAAGAATATATAAGGTGGG
GGTCTTATGTAGTTTTGTATCTGTTTTGCAGCAGCCGCCGCCGCCATGAGCACCAACTCGTTTGATGGAA
GCATTGTGAGCTCATATTTGACAACGCGCATGCCCCCATGGGCCGGGGTGCGTCAGAATGTGATGGGCTC
CAGCATTGATGGTCGCCCCGTCCTGCCCGCAAACTCTACTACCTTGACCTACGAGACCGTGTCTGGAACG
CCGTTGGAGACTGCAGCCTCCGCCGCCGCTTCAGCCGCTGCAGCCACCGCCCGCGGGATTGTGACTGACT
TTGCTTTCCTGAGCCCGCTTGCAAGCAGTGCAGCTTCCCGTTCATCCGCCCGCGATGACAAGTTGACGGC
TCTTTTGGCACAATTGGATTCTTTGACCCGGGAACTTAATGTCGTTTCTCAGCAGCTGTTGGATCTGCGC
CAGCAGGTTTCTGCCCTGAAGGCTTCCTCCCCTCCCAATGCGGTTTAAAACATAAATAAAAAACCAGACT
CTGTTTGGATTTGGATCAAGCAAGTGTCTTGCTGTCTTTATTTAGGGGTTTTGCGCGCGCGGTAGGCCCG
GGACCAGCGGTCTCGGTCGTTGAGGGTCCTGTGTATTTTTTCCAGGACGTGGTAAAGGTGACTCTGGATG
TTCAGATACATGGGCATAAGCCCGTCTCTGGGGTGGAGGTAGCACCACTGCAGAGCTTCATGCTGCGGGG
TGGTGTTGTAGATGATCCAGTCGTAGCAGGAGCGCTGGGCGTGGTGCCTAAAAATGTCTTTCAGTAGCAA
GCTGATTGCCAGGGGCAGGCCCTTGGTGTAAGTGTTTACAAAGCGGTTAAGCTGGGATGGGTGCATACGT
GGGGATATGAGATGCATCTTGGACTGTATTTTTAGGTTGGCTATGTTCCCAGCCATATCCCTCCGGGGAT
TCATGTTGTGCAGAACCACCAGCACAGTGTATCCGGTGCACTTGGGAAATTTGTCATGTAGCTTAGAAGG
AAATGCGTGGAAGAACTTGGAGACGCCCTTGTGACCTCCAAGATTTTCCATGCATTCGTCCATAATGATG
GCAATGGGCCCACGGGCGGCGGCCTGGGCGAAGATATTTCTGGGATCACTAACGTCATAGTTGTGTTCCA
GGATGAGATCGTCATAGGCCATTTTTACAAAGCGCGGGCGGAGGGTGCCAGACTGCGGTATAATGGTTCC
ATCCGGCCCAGGGGCGTAGTTACCCTCACAGATTTGCATTTCCCACGCTTTGAGTTCAGATGGGGGGATC
ATGTCTACCTGCGGGGCGATGAAGAAAACGGTTTCCGGGGTAGGGGAGATCAGCTGGGAAGAAAGCAGGT
TCCTGAGCAGCTGCGACTTACCGCAGCCGGTGGGCCCGTAAATCACACCTATTACCGGCTGCAACTGGTA
GTTAAGAGAGCTGCAGCTGCCGTCATCCCTGAGCAGGGGGGCCACTTCGTTAAGCATGTCCCTGACTCGC
ATGTTTTCCCTGACCAAATCCGCCAGAAGGCGCTCGCCGCCCAGCGATAGCAGTTCTTGCAAGGAAGCAA
AGTTTTTCAACGGTTTGAGACCGTCCGCCGTAGGCATGCTTTTGAGCGTTTGACCAAGCAGTTCCAGGCG
GTCCCACAGCTCGGTCACCTGCTCTACGGCATCTCGATCCAGCATATCTCCTCGTTTCGCGGGTTGGGGC
GGCTTTCGCTGTACGGCAGTAGTCGGTGCTCGTCCAGACGGGCCAGGGTCATGTCTTTCCACGGGCGCAG
GGTCCTCGTCAGCGTAGTCTGGGTCACGGTGAAGGGGTGCGCTCCGGGCTGCGCGCTGGCCAGGGTGCGC
TTGAGGCTGGTCCTGCTGGTGCTGAAGCGCTGCCGGTCTTCGCCCTGCGCGTCGGCCAGGTAGCATTTGA
CCATGGTGTCATAGTCCAGCCCCTCCGCGGCGTGGCCCTTGGCGCGCAGCTTGCCCTTGGAGGAGGCGCC
GCACGAGGGGCAGTGCAGACTTTTGAGGGCGTAGAGCTTGGGCGCGAGAAATACCGATTCCGGGGAGTAG
GCATCCGCGCCGCAGGCCCCGCAGACGGTCTCGCATTCCACGAGCCAGGTGAGCTCTGGCCGTTCGGGGT
CAAAAACCAGGTTTCCCCCATGCTTTTTGATGCGTTTCTTACCTCTGGTTTCCATGAGCCGGTGTCCACG
CTCGGTGACGAAAAGGCTGTCCGTGTCCCCGTATACAGACTTGAGAGGGAGTTTAAACGAATTCAATAGC
TTGTTGCATGGGCGGCGATATAAAATGCAAGGTGCTGCTCAAAAAATCAGGCAAAGCCTCGCGCAAAAAA
GAAAGCACATCGTAGTCATGCTCATGCAGATAAAGGCAGGTAAGCTCCGGAACCACCACAGAAAAAGACA
CCATTTTTCTCTCAAACATGTCTGCGGGTTTCTGCATAAACACAAAATAAAATAACAAAAAAACATTTAA
ACATTAGAAGCCTGTCTTACAACAGGAAAAACAACCCTTATAAGCATAAGACGGACTACGGCCATGCCGG
CGTGACCGTAAAAAAACTGGTCACCGTGATTAAAAAGCACCACCGACAGCTCCTCGGTCATGTCCGGAGT
CATAATGTAAGACTCGGTAAACACATCAGGTTGATTCACATCGGTCAGTGCTAAAAAGCGACCGAAATAG
CCCGGGGGAATACATACCCGCAGGCGTAGAGACAACATTACAGCCCCCATAGGAGGTATAACAAAATTAA
TAGGAGAGAAAAACACATAAACACCTGAAAAACCCTCCTGCCTAGGCAAAATAGCACCCTCCCGCTCCAG
AACAACATACAGCGCTTCCACAGCGGCAGCCATAACAGTCAGCCTTACCAGTAAAAAAGAAAACCTATTA
AAAAAACACCACTCGACACGGCACCAGCTCAATCAGTCACAGTGTAAAAAAGGGCCAAGTGCAGAGCGAG
TATATATAGGACTAAAAAATGACGTAACGGTTAAAGTCCACAAAAAACACCCAGAAAACCGCACGCGAAC
CTACGCCCAGAAACGAAAGCCAAAAAACCCACAACTTCCTCAAATCGTCACTTCCGTTTTCCCACGTTAC
GTCACTTCCCATTTTAAGAAAACTACAATTCCCAACACATACAAGTTACTCCGCCCTAAAACCTACGTCA
CCCGCCCCGTTCCCACGCCCCGCGCCACGTCACAAACTCCACCCCCTCATTATCATATTGGCTTCAATCC
AAAATAAGGTATATTATTGATGATGTTAATTAACATGCATGGATCGATCCATATGCGGTGTGAAATACCG
CACAGATGCGTAAGGAGAAAATACCGCATCAGGCGCTCTTCCGCTTCCTCGCTCACTGACTCGCTGCGCT
CGGTCGTTCGGCTGCGGCGAGCGGTATCAGCTCACTCAAAGGCGGTAATACGGTTATCCACAGAATCAGG
GGATAACGCAGGAAAGAACATGTGAGCAAAAGGCCAGCAAAAGGCCAGGAACCGTAAAAAGGCCGCGTTG
CTGGCGTTTTTCCATAGGCTCCGCCCCCCTGACGAGCATCACAAAAATCGACGCTCAAGTCAGAGGTGGC
GAAACCCGACAGGACTATAAAGATACCAGGCGTTTCCCCCTGGAAGCTCCCTCGTGCGCTCTCCTGTTCC
GACCCTGCCGCTTACCGGATACCTGTCCGCCTTTCTCCCTTCGGGAAGCGTGGCGCTTTCTCATAGCTCA
CGCTGTAGGTATCTCAGTTCGGTGTAGGTCGTTCGCTCCAAGCTGGGCTGTGTGCACGAACCCCCCGTTC
AGCCCGACCGCTGCGCCTTATCCGGTAACTATCGTCTTGAGTCCAACCCGGTAAGACACGACTTATCGCC
ACTGGCAGCAGCCACTGGTAACAGGATTAGCAGAGCGAGGTATGTAGGCGGTGCTACAGAGTTCTTGAAG
TGGTGGCCTAACTACGGCTACACTAGAAGGACAGTATTTGGTATCTGCGCTCTGCTGAAGCCAGTTACCT
TCGGAAAAAGAGTTGGTAGCTCTTGATCCGGCAAACAAACCACCGCTGGTAGCGGTGGTTTTTTTGTTTG
CAAGCAGCAGATTACGCGCAGAAAAAAAGGATCTCAAGAAGATCCTTTGATCTTTTCTACGGGGTCTGAC
GCTCAGTGGAACGAAAACTCACGTTAAGGGATTTTGGTCATGAGATTATCAAAAAGGATCTTCACCTAGA
TCCTTTTAAATTAAAAATGAAGTTTTAAATCAATCTAAAGTATATATGAGTAAACTTGGTCTGACAGTTA
CCAATGCTTAATCAGTGAGGCACCTATCTCAGCGATCTGTCTATTTCGTTCATCCATAGTTGCCTGACTC
CCCGTCGTGTAGATAACTACGATACGGGAGGGCTTACCATCTGGCCCCAGTGCTGCAATGATACCGCGAG
ACCCACGCTCACCGGCTCCAGATTTATCAGCAATAAACCAGCCAGCCGGAAGGGCCGAGCGCAGAAGTGG
TCCTGCAACTTTATCCGCCTCCATCCAGTCTATTAATTGTTGCCGGGAAGCTAGAGTAAGTAGTTCGCCA
GTTAATAGTTTGCGCAACGTTGTTGCCATTGCTGCAGCCATGAGATTATCAAAAAGGATCTTCACCTAGA
TCCTTTTCACGTAGAAAGCCAGTCCGCAGAAACGGTGCTGACCCCGGATGAATGTCAGCTACTGGGCTAT
CTGGACAAGGGAAAACGCAAGCGCAAAGAGAAAGCAGGTAGCTTGCAGTGGGCTTACATGGCGATAGCTA
GACTGGGCGGTTTTATGGACAGCAAGCGAACCGGAATTGCCAGCTGGGGCGCCCTCTGGTAAGGTTGGGA
AGCCCTGCAAAGTAAACTGGATGGCTTTCTTGCCGCCAAGGATCTGATGGCGCAGGGGATCAAGCTCTGA
TCAAGAGACAGGATGAGGATCGTTTCGCATGATTGAACAAGATGGATTGCACGCAGGTTCTCCGGCCGCT
TGGGTGGAGAGGCTATTCGGCTATGACTGGGCACAACAGACAATCGGCTGCTCTGATGCCGCCGTGTTCC
GGCTGTCAGCGCAGGGGCGCCCGGTTCTTTTTGTCAAGACCGACCTGTCCGGTGCCCTGAATGAACTGCA
AGACGAGGCAGCGCGGCTATCGTGGCTGGCCACGACGGGCGTTCCTTGCGCAGCTGTGCTCGACGTTGTC
ACTGAAGCGGGAAGGGACTGGCTGCTATTGGGCGAAGTGCCGGGGCAGGATCTCCTGTCATCTCACCTTG
CTCCTGCCGAGAAAGTATCCATCATGGCTGATGCAATGCGGCGGCTGCATACGCTTGATCCGGCTACCTG
CCCATTCGACCACCAAGCGAAACATCGCATCGAGCGAGCACGTACTCGGATGGAAGCCGGTCTTGTCGAT
CAGGATGATCTGGACGAAGAGCATCAGGGGCTCGCGCCAGCCGAACTGTTCGCCAGGCTCAAGGCGAGCA
TGCCCGACGGCGAGGATCTCGTCGTGACCCATGGCGATGCCTGCTTGCCGAATATCATGGTGGAAAATGG
CCGCTTTTCTGGATTCATCGACTGTGGCCGGCTGGGTGTGGCGGACCGCTATCAGGACATAGCGTTGGCT
ACCCGTGATATTGCTGAAGAGCTTGGCGGCGAATGGGCTGACCGCTTCCTCGTGCTTTACGGTATCGCCG
CTCCCGATTCGCAGCGCATCGCCTTCTATCGCCTTCTTGACGAGTTCTTCTGAATTTTGTTAAAATTTTT
GTTAAATCA
Features (pLannotate 1.2.2; 21 found; start..end, strand, type, name):
     44..402     -  rep_origin     f1 ori (sequence partly withheld): f1 bacteriophage origin of replication; arrow indicates direction of (+) strand synthesis
    440..542     +  repeat_region  ITR: inverted terminal repeat of human adenovirus serotype 5 inverted
    630..780     +  misc_signal    Ad5 Ψ: packaging signal for adenovirus serotype 5
    838..1141    +  enhancer       CMV enhancer: human cytomegalovirus immediate early enhancer
   1142..1345    +  promoter       CMV promoter: human cytomegalovirus (CMV) immediate early promoter
   1406..1424    -  misc_feature   MCS (fragment): pBluescript multiple cloning site
   1431..1928    +  CDS            CFL1: COF1_HUMAN - Also known as CFL. Experimental evidence at protein level: Swiss-Prot protein existence level 1. Binds to F-actin and exhibits pH-sensitive F-actin depolymerizing activity (PubMed:11812157). In conjunction with the subcortical maternal complex (SCMC), plays an essential role for zygotes to progress beyond the first embryonic cell divisions via regulation of actin dynamics (PubMed:15580268). Required for the centralization of the mitotic spindle and symmetric division of zygotes (By similarity). Plays a role in the regulation of cell morphology and cytoskeletal organization in epit
   1944..2621    +  CDS            mRFP1: monomeric derivative of DsRed (Campbell et al., 2002) mammalian codon-optimized
   2646..2730    +  CDS            large T antigen (fragment): large T antigen from SV40 (simian virus 40)
   2753..2874    +  polyA_signal   SV40 poly(A) signal: SV40 polyadenylation signal
   2968..3387    +  CDS            IX: CAP9_ADE05 - Experimental evidence at protein level: Swiss-Prot protein existence level 1. Structural component of the virion that acts as a cement protein on the capsid exterior and forms triskelion structures consisting of three molecules that stabilize three hexon trimers at the center of each icosahedral facet and fixes the peripentonal hexons. Dispensable for assembly. During virus entry, recruits the anterograde motor kinesin-1 to the capsid docked at the nuclear pore complex thereby subjecting the docked capsid to a pulling force. The resulting tension leads to capsid disruption, disper
   3453..4787    -  CDS            IVa2: PKG1_ADE05 - Experimental evidence at protein level: Swiss-Prot protein existence level 1. Component of the packaging machinery which encapsidates the viral DNA into preformed capsids and transcriptional activator of the viral major late promoter (MLP). Binds, along with packaging proteins 2 and 3, to the specific packaging sequence on the left end of viral genomic DNA and displays ATPase activity thereby providing the power stroke of the packaging machinery. The activity of packaging protein IVa2 is stimulated by protein 33K which acts as a terminase. May be the protein that pumps DNA into th
   5160..5321    -  CDS            E4RF2_ADE02 (fragment): Protein predicted: Swiss-Prot protein existence level 4. From Human adenovirus C serotype 2 (HAdV-2) (Human adenovirus 2).
   5372..5755    -  CDS            E4RF1_ADE02: Experimental evidence at protein level: Swiss-Prot protein existence level 1. May modulate tight-junctions functions of infected cells through interactions with PDZ proteins. E4 ORF1 has ben show for Adenovirus 9 to interact with protein involved in tight junction regulation. May play a role in mTOR activation by activating PI3- kinase, thus overriding cellular checkpoint for translation. From Human adenovirus C serotype 2 (HAdV-2) (Human adenovirus 2).
   6065..6167    -  repeat_region  ITR: inverted terminal repeat of human adenovirus serotype 5 inverted
   6191..6245    +  misc_feature   bom (fragment): basis of mobility region from pBR322
   6431..7019    -  rep_origin     ori: high-copy-number ColE1/pMB1/pBR322/pUC origin of replication
   7191..7505    -  CDS            bla(M) (fragment): β-lactamase lacking the signal sequence; bla(M); allows cytosolic expression of β-lactamase
   7550..7819    +  CDS            tnpA (fragment): TN5P_ECOLX - Also known as tnp. Experimental evidence at protein level: Swiss-Prot protein existence level 1. Mediates transposition of transposon Tn5 by a 'cut and paste' mechanism. First, the monomeric transposase binds the 19 bp inverted DNA repeats flanking the transposon. Then, dimerization of the DNA- bound transposase creates a synaptic DNA complex. After nicking of the first DNA strand, excision of the transposon proceeds through a series of intermediates. The transposase then mediates the insertion of the transposon at a new site by strand transfer. The activity of the wild- type tran
   7851..8645    +  CDS            NeoR/KanR: aminoglycoside phosphotransferase from Tn5; aph(3')-II (or nptII); confers resistance to neomycin, kanamycin, and G418 (Geneticin®)
   8655..8671    -  rep_origin     f1 ori (fragment): f1 bacteriophage origin of replication; arrow indicates direction of (+) strand synthesis
