[The description below was written by a language model from this plasmid's Addgene catalogue record and pLannotate feature annotations shown in this document.]
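Description:
huCof C39S-mRFP is a mammalian expression plasmid built on pShuttle-CMV, an adenoviral shuttle backbone. It replicates in E. coli from a high-copy ColE1/pUC-type origin and is selected with kanamycin through a Tn5-derived NeoR/KanR (aminoglycoside phosphotransferase) gene. The catalogue also lists neomycin/G418 as a selectable marker, although the feature table shows no dedicated mammalian promoter upstream of that gene. An f1 origin and remnant fragments of β-lactamase and Tn5 transposase are also annotated in the backbone.

The payload is human cofilin 1 (CFL1) carrying a C39S substitution, which changes one of the protein's four cysteines to serine. It is fused at its C terminus to the monomeric red fluorescent protein mRFP1. Expression is driven by the CMV immediate-early enhancer and promoter and terminated by an SV40 polyadenylation signal. This cassette sits just downstream of an adenovirus serotype 5 left ITR and the Ad5 Ψ packaging signal. It is followed by adenoviral sequences covering the IX and IVa2 genes, then E4 ORF1/ORF2 sequences and a second ITR. In shuttle vectors of this type, these regions usually serve as homology arms for recombination with an adenoviral backbone plasmid to produce E1-deleted recombinant adenovirus. The construct could therefore be transfected directly or converted into virus for delivery, but the record does not say which route was used.

According to the deposit information, the mutant fusion still incorporates into cofilin-actin (cofilactin) rods. It appears to belong to a study of how individual cysteines and intermolecular disulfide bonds contribute to rod formation, a process linked to actin regulation and neurodegenerative disease. The red tag allows the mutant's localisation to be imaged in cells.
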