Addgene plasmid #245967: huCof C39S-mRFP
Purpose: Expression of cof with one of 4 cys mutated to ser. Incorporates into cofilactin rods
Depositing lab: James Bamburg. Depositing organization: Colorado State University, Fort Collins. Publication: Incorporation of cofilin into rods depends on disulfide intermolecular bonds: implications for actin regulation and neurodegenerative disease. Bernstein BW, Shaw AE, Minamide LS, Pak CW, Bamburg JR. J Neurosci. 2012 May 9;32(19):6670-81. doi: 10.1523/JNEUROSCI.6020-11.2012. PubMed 22573689.
Backbone
  Vector backbone: pShuttle CMV
  Backbone manufacturer: Gift from Bert Vogelstein in 1999
  Backbone size w/o insert (bp): 7470
  Vector type: Mammalian Expression
  Selectable markers: Neomycin (select with G418)
Growth in bacteria
  Bacterial resistance: Kanamycin, 50 μg/mL
  Growth temperature: 37°C
  Growth strain: DH5alpha
  Copy number: High Copy
Gene/Insert
  Gene/Insert name: cofilin 1 (cfl1)
  Species: H. sapiens (human)
  Mutation: C39S
  Entrez Gene: CFL1 (a.k.a. CFL, HEL-S-15, cofilin)
  Promoter: CMV
  Tag / fusion protein: mRFP (C terminal on insert)
  Cloning method: Restriction Enzyme; 5′ cloning site Unspecified (unknown if destroyed)
Terms and licenses: Academic/Nonprofit Terms; Industry Terms: Not Available to Industry
How to cite: huCof C39S-mRFP was a gift from James Bamburg (Addgene plasmid # 245967 ; http://n2t.net/addgene:245967 ; RRID:Addgene_245967)
